Addgene plasmid #106191: pAAV.CAG-FLEX.SF-Venus-iGluSnFR.S72A
Purpose: Weak affinity yellow glutamate sensor ** A newer version of this sensor is available. Please see iGluSnFR3 plasmids at https://www.addgene.org/browse/article/28220233/ **
Depositing lab: Loren Looger. Depositing organization: HHMI, Janelia Research Campus. Publication: Stability, affinity, and chromatic variants of the glutamate sensor iGluSnFR. Marvin JS, Scholl B, Wilson DE, Podgorski K, Kazemipour A, Muller JA, Schoch S, Quiroz FJU, Rebola N, Bao H, Little JP, Tkachuk AN, Cai E, Hantman AW, Wang SS, DePiero VJ, Borghuis BG, Chapman ER, Dietrich D, DiGregorio DA, Fitzpatrick D, Looger LL. Nat Methods. 2018 Nov;15(11):936-939. doi: 10.1038/s41592-018-0171-3. Epub 2018 Oct 30. PubMed 30377363.
Backbone
  Vector backbone: pAAV.CAG-FLEX
  Backbone size w/o insert (bp): 5087
  Vector type: AAV
Growth in bacteria
  Bacterial resistance: Ampicillin, 100 μg/mL
  Growth temperature: 37°C
  Growth strain: NEB Stable
  Copy number: High Copy
Gene/Insert
  Gene/Insert name: SF-Venus-iGluSnFR.S72A
  Species: Synthetic
  Insert size (bp): 1821
  Mutation: SFGFP: T203Y, F46L, T65G, S72A GltI: S72A
  Promoter: CAG
  Cloning method: Restriction Enzyme; 5′ cloning site unknown (unknown if destroyed); 3′ cloning site unknown (unknown if destroyed)
Terms and licenses: Academic/Nonprofit Terms; Industry Terms: Not Available to Industry
Depositor comments: ** A newer version of this sensor is available. Please see iGluSnFR3 plasmids at https://www.addgene.org/browse/article/28220233/ **
How to cite: pAAV.CAG-FLEX.SF-Venus-iGluSnFR.S72A was a gift from Loren Looger (Addgene plasmid # 106191 ; http://n2t.net/addgene:106191 ; RRID:Addgene_106191)
