[The description below was written by a language model from this plasmid's Addgene catalogue record and pLannotate feature annotations shown in this document.]
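Description:
pAAV.CAG-FLEX.SF-Venus-iGluSnFR.S72A is an adeno-associated virus transfer plasmid for Cre-dependent expression of a yellow, weak-affinity variant of the genetically encoded glutamate sensor iGluSnFR. The expression cassette lies between AAV2 inverted terminal repeats, which allow it to be packaged into recombinant AAV particles. The bacterial portion of the plasmid carries a high-copy ColE1/pUC-type origin, an f1 origin and a β-lactamase gene for ampicillin selection. The sequenced record is 6,713 nt, slightly shorter than the sum of the listed backbone (5,087 bp) and insert (1,821 bp).

Expression is driven by the CAG promoter (CMV enhancer, chicken β-actin promoter and a chimeric intron), annotated here as fragments that span the numbering origin of the circular sequence. Downstream, the synthetic sensor coding sequence sits in inverted orientation, flanked on each side by a lox2272 and a loxP site in opposing orientation. In this FLEX arrangement, Cre recombinase flips the cassette into the sense orientation and then excises one site of each pair, locking it in place, so only Cre-expressing cells produce the sensor. The open reading frame encodes an Igκ leader peptide, the E. coli glutamate/aspartate-binding protein GltI interrupted by a circularly permuted fluorescent protein, and a PDGFRβ transmembrane domain that displays the sensor on the cell surface. The fluorescent module is superfolder GFP converted to a Venus-like yellow form by T203Y, F46L, T65G and S72A, and the S72A substitution in GltI lowers glutamate affinity. A WPRE and an SV40 polyadenylation signal follow the cassette to enhance transcript processing and expression. The construct suits cell-type-specific imaging of extracellular glutamate, and the depositor notes that newer iGluSnFR3 sensors are now available.
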