Features (pLannotate 1.2.2; 25 found; start..end, strand, type, name):
      1..134     +  promoter       chicken β-actin promoter (fragment): contains a 21-bp deletion relative to the standard chicken β-actin promoter
    135..270     +  intron         hybrid intron (fragment): hybrid between chicken β-actin (CBA) and minute virus of mice (MMV) introns (Gray et al., 2011)
    359..489     +  intron         chimeric intron (fragment): chimera between introns from chicken β-actin and rabbit β-globin
    487..552     +  CDS            HBB (fragment): HBB_LEPEU - Experimental evidence at protein level: Swiss-Prot protein existence level 1. Involved in oxygen transport from the lung to the various peripheral tissues. From Lepus europaeus (European hare).
    551..584     -  protein_bind   lox2272: Cre-mediated recombination occurs in the 8-bp core sequence (GGATACTT). lox2272 sites are compatible with each other, but incompatible with loxP or loxN sites (Lee and Saito, 1988). Cre recombinase
    647..680     -  protein_bind   loxP: Cre-mediated recombination occurs in the 8-bp core sequence (GCATACAT). Cre recombinase
    708..854     -  CDS            PDGFRβ TM domain: transmembrane domain from platelet derived growth factor receptor beta
    903..971     -  CDS            gltI (fragment): GLTI_ECOLI - Also known as ybeJ, yzzK. Experimental evidence at protein level: Swiss-Prot protein existence level 1. Part of the ABC transporter complex GltIJKL involved in glutamate and aspartate uptake. Binds to both glutamate and aspartate. From Escherichia coli (strain K12).
    984..1703    -  CDS            cEGFP: cEGFP is a basic (constitutively fluorescent) green fluorescent protein published in 2008, derived from Aequorea victoria.
   1716..2456    -  CDS            gltI (fragment): GLTI_ECOLI - Also known as ybeJ, yzzK. Experimental evidence at protein level: Swiss-Prot protein existence level 1. Part of the ABC transporter complex GltIJKL involved in glutamate and aspartate uptake. Binds to both glutamate and aspartate. From Escherichia coli (strain K12).
   2463..2525    -  sig_peptide    Igκ leader: leader sequence from mouse immunoglobulin κ light chain
   2556..2589    +  protein_bind   lox2272: Cre-mediated recombination occurs in the 8-bp core sequence (GGATACTT). lox2272 sites are compatible with each other, but incompatible with loxP or loxN sites (Lee and Saito, 1988). Cre recombinase
   2660..2693    +  protein_bind   loxP: Cre-mediated recombination occurs in the 8-bp core sequence (GCATACAT). Cre recombinase
   2765..3353    +  misc_feature   WPRE: woodchuck hepatitis virus posttranscriptional regulatory element
   3396..3517    -  polyA_signal   SV40 poly(A) signal: SV40 polyadenylation signal
   3540..3608    -  CDS            large T antigen (fragment): large T antigen from SV40 (simian virus 40)
   3679..3736    +  repeat_region  AAV2 ITR (fragment): inverted terminal repeat of adeno-associated virus serotype 2 inverted
   3896..4484    -  rep_origin     ori: high-copy-number ColE1/pMB1/pBR322/pUC origin of replication
   4655..5515    -  CDS            AmpR: β-lactamase; bla; confers resistance to ampicillin, carbenicillin, and related antibiotics
   5516..5620    -  promoter       AmpR promoter: bla
   5673..6101    -  rep_origin     f1 ori (sequence partly withheld): f1 bacteriophage origin of replication; arrow indicates direction of (+) strand synthesis
   6106..6175    -  CDS            lacZα (fragment): LacZα fragment of β-galactosidase; lacZ fragment
   6170..6302    -  repeat_region  AAV2 ITR (fragment): inverted terminal repeat of adeno-associated virus serotype 2 inverted
   6363..6611    +  enhancer       CMV enhancer (fragment): human cytomegalovirus immediate early enhancer
   6613..6713    +  promoter       chicken β-actin promoter (fragment): contains a 21-bp deletion relative to the standard chicken β-actin promoter
>Addgene plasmid #106191 | pAAV.CAG-FLEX.SF-Venus-iGluSnFR.S72A | addgene full sequence | sequence record 214865 | Addgene NGS Result
GGGGCGGGGGGGGGGGCGGGGCGAGGCGGAGAGGTGCGGCGGCAGCCAATCAGAGCGGCGCGCTCCGAAA
GTTTCCTTTTATGGCGAGGCGGCGGCGGCGGCGGCCCTATAAAAAGCGAAGCGCGCGGCGGGCGGGAGTC
GCTGCGCGCTGCCTTCGCCCCGTGCCCCGCTCCGCCGCCGCCTCGCGCCGCCCGCCCCGGCTCTGACTGA
CCGCGTTACTCCCACAGGTGAGCGGGCGGGACGGCCCTTCTCCTCCGGGCTGTAATTAGCGCTTGGTTTA
ATGACGGCTTGTTTCTTTTCTGTGGCTGCGTGAAAGCCTTGAGGGGCTCCGGGAGGGCCCTTTGTGCGGG
GGGAGCGGCTCGGGGCTGTCCGCGGGGGGACGGCTGCCTTCGGGGGGGACGGGGCAGGGCGGGGTTCGGC
TTCTGGCGTGTGACCGGCGGCTCTAGAGCCTCTGCTAACCATGTTCATGCCTTCTTCTTTTTCCTACAGC
TCCTGGGCAACGTGCTGGTTATTGTGCTGTCTCATCATTTTGGCAAAGAATTGGATCCCCATAACTTCGT
ATAAAGTATCCTATACGAAGTTATATCAAAATAGGAAGACCAATGCTTCACCATCGACCCGAATTGCCAA
GCATCACCATCGACCCATAACTTCGTATAATGTATGCTATACGAAGTTATACTAGTGCTAGCGGATCCGA
TATCCTAACGTGGCTTCTTCTGCCAAAGCATGATGAGGATGATAAGGGAGATGATGGTGAGCACCACCAG
GGCCAGGATGGCTGAGATCACCACCACCTTAAAGGGCAAGGAGTGTGGCACCACGATGACCTCCTGCGTG
TCCTGGCCCACAGCATTCAGATCCTCTTCTGAGATGAGTTTTTGTTCGTCGACCTGCAGTTTCAGTGCCT
TGTCATTCGGTTCTTTGAACAGTGCTTTCATTTCGTCTGACAGTTCGAAATTCATGTTCAGGGGGTTGTT
AAAGTTGTACTCCAGCTTGTGCCCCAGGATGTTGCCGTCCTCCTTGAAGTCGATGCCCTTCAGCTCGATG
CGGTTCACCAGGGTGTCGCCCTCGAACTTCACCTCGGCGCGGGTCTTGTAGGTGCCGTCGTCCTTGAAGC
TGATGGTGCGCTCCTGGACGTAGCCTTCGGGCATGGCGGACTTGAAGAAGTCGTGCTGCTTCATGTGGTC
GGGGTAGCGGGCGAAGCACTGCACGCCGTAGCCCAGGGTGGTCACGAGGGTGGGCCAGGGCACGGGCAGC
TTGCCGGTGGTGCAGATGAGCTTCAGGGTCAGCTTGCCGTTGGTGGCATCGCCCTCGCCCTCGCCGCGCA
CGCTGAACTTGTGGCCGTTTACGTCGCCGTCCAGCTCGACCAGGATGGGCACCACCCCGGTGAACAGCTC
CTCGCCCTTGCTCATGCTCCCTCCGGTACCGCCCTTGTACAGCTCGTCCATGCCGAGAGTGATCCCGGCG
GCGGTCACGAACTCCAGCAGGACCATGTGATCGCGCTTCTCGTTGGGGTCTTTGCTCAGCACGGACTGAT
AGCTCAGGTAGTGGTTGTCGGGCAGCAGCACGGGGCCGTCGCCGATGGGGGTGTTCTGCTGGTAGTGGTC
GGCGAGCTGCACGCTGCCGTCCTCCACGTTGTGGCGGATCTTGAAGTTCGCCTTGATGCCGTTCTTCTGC
TTGTCGGCGGTGATATAGACGTTGTGGCTCACCAGAATTGGATTTTTGAACCACTTATCAAACCATTTTT
CCGCTTCACCGGAGGTCTGCACCTGAGCGATGGTGTCATCCATCAGCTTTTTGAACTGCGGATCATCTTT
ACGCAACATACAACCGTAGGCCTCCTGAGACTGCGGCTTGCCGACGATTTCCCAGTTGTCTGGTTTCTTC
GCTTTCGCACGTTCACCGGCCAGCAGCACGTCATCCATCATAAAGGCAACGGCACGACCGCTTTCCAGGG
TGCGGAAAGAGTCACCGTGATCTTTGGCGCTGATGATGCGCATATTCATTTTTTGCTCTTCATTCAGTTT
GTTGAGCAAAACTTCAGAGGTAGTGCCGGAAGTGACGACTACGGCTTTGTCTTTCAGGTTGGCAAAATCT
TTGATATCGCCACCCTTTTTGGTCAACAGGCGCGTACCGACCACGAAAATAGTGTCAGAGAAAGCCGCCT
GTTTTTGGCGTTCGACGTTGTTGGTGGTAGAACCACATTCAAAATCGAAAGTGCCGTTTTGCAGCAGTGG
AATACGGTTTTGTGCGGTAATCGGAATCAGTTTTACCTGCAAGTCCGGTTTGTTGAGTTTCTTTTTCACT
GCTTCAACAATGGCGTTGGAGTAATCCTGCGAGTAACCCACCACTTTTTGCTGATTGTCGTAATAAGAGA
AAGGCACTGAAGATTCACGGTGACCGACGACAATCACACCGTTTTTGGCGATTTTGTCCAGCGTGCTGCC
TGCGGCAGATCTGTCACCAGTGGAACCTGGAACCCAGAGCAGCAGTACCCATAGCAGGAGTGTGTCTGTC
TCCATGGTGGCGATATCACCGGTGGTACCACTAGTATAACTTCGTATAGGATACTTTATACGAAGTTATC
ATTGGGATTCTTCCTATTTTGATCCAAGCATCACCATCGACCCTCTAGTCCAAATCTCACCATCGACCCA
TAACTTCGTATAGCATACATTATACGAAGTTATGTCCCTCGAAGAGGTTCGAAACACTGAAAAGGGCCAA
TTCTGCAAATGATCCACTCGAGAAGCTTATCGATAATCAACCTCTGGATTACAAAATTTGTGAAAGATTG
ACTGGTATTCTTAACTATGTTGCTCCTTTTACGCTATGTGGATACGCTGCTTTAATGCCTTTGTATCATG
CTATTGCTTCCCGTATGGCTTTCATTTTCTCCTCCTTGTATAAATCCTGGTTGCTGTCTCTTTATGAGGA
GTTGTGGCCCGTTGTCAGGCAACGTGGCGTGGTGTGCACTGTGTTTGCTGACGCAACCCCCACTGGTTGG
GGCATTGCCACCACCTGTCAGCTCCTTTCCGGGACTTTCGCTTTCCCCCTCCCTATTGCCACGGCGGAAC
TCATCGCCGCCTGCCTTGCCCGCTGCTGGACAGGGGCTCGGCTGTTGGGCACTGACAATTCCGTGGTGTT
GTCGGGGAAATCATCGTCCTTTCCTTGGCTGCTCGCCTGTGTTGCCACCTGGATTCTGCGCGGGACGTCC
TTCTGCTACGTCCCTTCGGCCCTCAATCCAGCGGACCTTCCTTCCCGCGGCCTGCTGCCGGCTCTGCGGC
CTCTTCCGCGTCTTCGCCTTCGCCCTCAGACGAGTCGGATCTCCCTTTGGGCCGCCTCCCCGCATCGATA
CCGTCGACCCGGGCGGCCGCTTCGAGCAGACATGATAAGATACATTGATGAGTTTGGACAAACCACAACT
AGAATGCAGTGAAAAAAATGCTTTATTTGTGAAATTTGTGATGCTATTGCTTTATTTGTAACCATTATAA
GCTGCAATAAACAAGTTAACAACAAGAATTGCATTCATTTTATGTTTCAGGTTCAGGGGGAGATGTGGGA
GGTTTTTTAAAGCAAGTAAAACCTCTACAAATGTGGTAAAATCGATAAGGATCTTCCTAGAGCATGGCTA
CGTAGATAAGTAGCATGGCGGGTTAATCATTAACTACAAGGAACCCCTAGTGATGGAGTTGGCCACTCCC
TCTCTGCGCGCTCGCTCGCTCACTGACTCGCTGCGCTCGGTCGTTCGGCTGCGGCGAGCGGTATCAGCTC
ACTCAAAGGCGGTAATACGGTTATCCACAGAATCAGGGGATAACGCAGGAAAGAACATGTGAGCAAAAGG
CCAGCAAAAGGCCAGGAACCGTAAAAAGGCCGCGTTGCTGGCGTTTTTCCATAGGCTCCGCCCCCCTGAC
GAGCATCACAAAAATCGACGCTCAAGTCAGAGGTGGCGAAACCCGACAGGACTATAAAGATACCAGGCGT
TTCCCCCTGGAAGCTCCCTCGTGCGCTCTCCTGTTCCGACCCTGCCGCTTACCGGATACCTGTCCGCCTT
TCTCCCTTCGGGAAGCGTGGCGCTTTCTCATAGCTCACGCTGTAGGTATCTCAGTTCGGTGTAGGTCGTT
CGCTCCAAGCTGGGCTGTGTGCACGAACCCCCCGTTCAGCCCGACCGCTGCGCCTTATCCGGTAACTATC
GTCTTGAGTCCAACCCGGTAAGACACGACTTATCGCCACTGGCAGCAGCCACTGGTAACAGGATTAGCAG
AGCGAGGTATGTAGGCGGTGCTACAGAGTTCTTGAAGTGGTGGCCTAACTACGGCTACACTAGAAGAACA
GTATTTGGTATCTGCGCTCTGCTGAAGCCAGTTACCTTCGGAAAAAGAGTTGGTAGCTCTTGATCCGGCA
AACAAACCACCGCTGGTAGCGGTGGTTTTTTTGTTTGCAAGCAGCAGATTACGCGCAGAAAAAAAGGATC
TCAAGAAGATCCTTTGATCTTTTCTACGGGGTCTGACGCTCAGTGGAACGAAAACTCACGTTAAGGGATT
TTGGTCATGAGATTATCAAAAAGGATCTTCACCTAGATCCTTTTAAATTAAAAATGAAGTTTTAAATCAA
TCTAAAGTATATATGAGTAAACTTGGTCTGACAGTTACCAATGCTTAATCAGTGAGGCACCTATCTCAGC
GATCTGTCTATTTCGTTCATCCATAGTTGCCTGACTCCCCGTCGTGTAGATAACTACGATACGGGAGGGC
TTACCATCTGGCCCCAGTGCTGCAATGATACCGCGAGACCCACGCTCACCGGCTCCAGATTTATCAGCAA
TAAACCAGCCAGCCGGAAGGGCCGAGCGCAGAAGTGGTCCTGCAACTTTATCCGCCTCCATCCAGTCTAT
TAATTGTTGCCGGGAAGCTAGAGTAAGTAGTTCGCCAGTTAATAGTTTGCGCAACGTTGTTGCCATTGCT
ACAGGCATCGTGGTGTCACGCTCGTCGTTTGGTATGGCTTCATTCAGCTCCGGTTCCCAACGATCAAGGC
GAGTTACATGATCCCCCATGTTGTGCAAAAAAGCGGTTAGCTCCTTCGGTCCTCCGATCGTTGTCAGAAG
TAAGTTGGCCGCAGTGTTATCACTCATGGTTATGGCAGCACTGCATAATTCTCTTACTGTCATGCCATCC
GTAAGATGCTTTTCTGTGACTGGTGAGTACTCAACCAAGTCATTCTGAGAATAGTGTATGCGGCGACCGA
GTTGCTCTTGCCCGGCGTCAATACGGGATAATACCGCGCCACATAGCAGAACTTTAAAAGTGCTCATCAT
TGGAAAACGTTCTTCGGGGCGAAAACTCTCAAGGATCTTACCGCTGTTGAGATCCAGTTCGATGTAACCC
ACTCGTGCACCCAACTGATCTTCAGCATCTTTTACTTTCACCAGCGTTTCTGGGTGAGCAAAAACAGGAA
GGCAAAATGCCGCAAAAAAGGGAATAAGGGCGACACGGAAATGTTGAATACTCATACTCTTCCTTTTTCA
ATATTATTGAAGCATTTATCAGGGTTATTGTCTCATGAGCGGATACATATTTGAATGTATTTAGAAAAAT
AAACAAATAGGGGTTCCGCGCACATTTCCCCGAAAAGTGCCACCTAAATTGTAAGCGTTAATATTTTGTT
AAAATTCGCGTTAAATTTTTGTTAAATCAGCTCATTTTTTAACCAATAGGCCGAAATCGGCAAAATCCCT
TATAAATCAAAAGAATAGACCGAGATAGGGT
[37 nt withheld, positions 5772-5808]
AAAGAACGTGGACTCCAACGTCAAAGG
[49 nt withheld, positions 5836-5884]
T
[91 nt withheld, positions 5886-5976]
G
[124 nt withheld, positions 5978-6101]
CCCATTCGCCATTCAGGCTGCGCAACTGTTGGGAAGGGCGATCGGTGCGGGCCTCTTCGCTATTACGCCA
GCTGCGCGCTCGCTCGCTCACTGAGGCCGCCCGGGCAAAGCCCGGGCGTCGGGCGACCTTTGGTCGCCCG
GCCTCAGTGAGCGAGCGAGCGCGCAGAGAGGGAGTGGCCAACTCCATCACTAGGGGTTCCTTGTAGTTAA
TGATTAACCCGCCATGCTACTTATCTACGTAGCCATGCTCTAGGAAGAGTACCATTGACGTCAATAATGA
CGTATGTTCCCATAGTAACGCCAATAGGGACTTTCCATTGACGTCAATGGGTGGAGTATTTACGGTAAAC
TGCCCACTTGGCAGTACATCAAGTGTATCATATGCCAAGTACGCCCCCTATTGACGTCAATGACGGTAAA
TGGCCCGCCTGGCATTATGCCCAGTACATGACCTTATGGGACTTTCCTACTTGGCAGTACATCTACGTAT
TAGTCATCGCTATTACCATGGTCGAGGTGAGCCCCACGTTCTGCTTCACTCTCCCCATCTCCCCCCCCTC
CCCACCCCCAATTTTGTATTTATTTATTTTTTAATTATTTTGTGCAGCGATG
